Addgene plasmid #86243: pME-NLS-tdMCP-eGFP
Purpose: (Empty Backbone) Middle entry vector for inserting promotors for tissue specific expression of NLS-tdMCP-eGFP reporter
Depositing lab: Florence Marlow. Depositing organization: Albert Einstein College of Medicine. Publication: Dynamic visualization of transcription and RNA subcellular localization in zebrafish. Campbell PD, Chao JA, Singer RH, Marlow FL. Development. 2015 Apr 1;142(7):1368-74. doi: 10.1242/dev.118968. Epub 2015 Mar 10. PubMed 25758462.
Backbone
  Vector backbone: pCR8/GW/TOPO (K250020, Invitrogen)
  Backbone manufacturer: Invitrogen
  Modifications to backbone: NLS-HA-tdMCP-GFP and NLS-HA-tdMCP-tagRFP were amplified by PCR from phage-UBC-NLS-HA-tdMCP-GFP (Addgene, 40649) (Wu et al., 2012) and phage-UBC-NLS-HA-tdMCP-tagRFP (Wu et al., 2012) using NLS-HA-tdMCP-FP-F+R primers. To add flanking attL1 and attL2 sites (Hartley et al., 2000; Walhout et al., 2000), PCR fragments were TOPO cloned into pCR8/GW/TOPO (K250020, Invitrogen) to make pME-NLS-tdMCP-eGFP.
  Vector type: Unspecified
  Tag / fusion protein: NLS-tdMCP-eGFP (C terminal on insert)
Growth in bacteria
  Bacterial resistance: Spectinomycin, 50 μg/mL
  Growth temperature: 37°C
  Growth strain: DH5alpha
  Copy number: Unknown
Terms and licenses: Academic/Nonprofit Terms; Industry Terms: Not Available to Industry
How to cite: pME-NLS-tdMCP-eGFP was a gift from Florence Marlow (Addgene plasmid # 86243 ; http://n2t.net/addgene:86243 ; RRID:Addgene_86243)
