[The description below was written by a language model from this plasmid's Addgene catalogue record and pLannotate feature annotations shown in this document.]
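Description:
pME-NLS-tdMCP-eGFP is a Gateway middle entry clone built on the pCR8/GW/TOPO backbone and maintained in E. coli. It replicates from a high-copy ColE1/pUC-type origin and is selected with spectinomycin through the aadA (SmR) aminoglycoside adenylyltransferase gene. The feature table also shows backbone remnants typical of this vector family: rrnB T1 and T2 terminators upstream of the cloning region that insulate it from read-through transcription, a T7 promoter beyond attL2 pointing back toward the insert, and short fragments of lacI, lacZα, a gentamicin resistance gene and an integron Pc promoter.

The payload lies between attL1 and attL2 and was PCR-amplified from a lentiviral NLS-HA-tdMCP-GFP construct and TOPO cloned. It encodes a nuclear localisation signal (and, according to the cloning notes, an HA tag, although neither is separately annotated) followed by two tandem copies of the bacteriophage MS2 coat protein, one of which spans the numbering origin of the 4,365 nt circular record, fused in frame to EGFP. The tandem-dimer MCP binds MS2 stem-loop hairpins engineered into a target RNA, so the fluorescent fusion marks tagged transcripts. The NLS keeps unbound protein in the nucleus, lowering cytoplasmic background.

No eukaryotic promoter is present within the att-flanked cassette. The plasmid is catalogued as an empty backbone because the promoter is supplied by the user: LR recombination with a promoter-bearing entry clone and a destination vector gives tissue-specific expression of the reporter. The associated work used this system for live imaging of transcription and RNA subcellular localisation in zebrafish.
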