Features (pLannotate 1.2.2; 14 found; start..end, strand, type, name):
    321..1040    +  CDS            EGFP: the original enhanced GFP (Yang et al., 1996) mammalian codon-optimized
   1066..1165    -  protein_bind   attL2: mutant version of attL; recombination site for the Gateway® LR reaction LR Clonase™
   1183..1201    -  promoter       T7 promoter: promoter for bacteriophage T7 RNA polymerase
   1391..1414    +  promoter       Pc promoter (fragment): intI1 (promoter lies within the coding sequence); class 1 integron promoter
   1590..1646    +  CDS            GmR (fragment): gentamycin acetyltransferase; aacC1; confers resistance to gentamycin
   1653..2444    +  CDS            SmR: aminoglycoside adenylyltransferase (Murphy, 1985); aadA; confers resistance to spectinomycin and streptomycin
   2537..3125    +  rep_origin     ori: high-copy-number ColE1/pMB1/pBR322/pUC origin of replication
   3308..3400    +  CDS            lacI (fragment): lac repressor; lacI; The lac repressor binds to the lac operator to inhibit transcription in E. coli. This inhibition can be relieved by adding lactose or isopropyl-β-D-thiogalactopyranoside (IPTG).
   3455..3482    -  terminator     rrnB T2 terminator: transcription terminator T2 from the E. coli rrnB gene
   3614..3657    +  terminator     rrnB T1 terminator: Escherichia coli rrnB; transcription terminator T1 from the E. coli rrnB gene
   3704..3740    -  CDS            lacZα (fragment): LacZα fragment of β-galactosidase; lacZ fragment
   3756..3855    +  protein_bind   attL1: mutant version of attL; recombination site for the Gateway® LR reaction LR Clonase™
   3969..4319    +  CDS            CAPSD_BPMS2 (fragment): Experimental evidence at protein level: Swiss-Prot protein existence level 1. Acts as a translational repressor of viral replicase synthesis late in infection. This latter function is the result of capsid protein interaction with an RNA hairpin which contains the replicase ribosome-binding site. From Escherichia phage MS2 (Bacteriophage MS2).
   4323..308     +  CDS            CAPSD_BPMS2 (fragment) (across the origin): Experimental evidence at protein level: Swiss-Prot protein existence level 1. Acts as a translational repressor of viral replicase synthesis late in infection. This latter function is the result of capsid protein interaction with an RNA hairpin which contains the replicase ribosome-binding site. From Escherichia phage MS2 (Bacteriophage MS2).
>Addgene plasmid #86243 | pME-NLS-tdMCP-eGFP | addgene full sequence | sequence record 170472 | Addgene NGS Result
GAACTGGCGACGTGACTGTCGCCCCAAGCAACTTCGCTAACGGGATCGCTGAATGGATCAGCTCTAACTC
GCGTTCACAGGCTTACAAAGTAACCTGTAGCGTTCGTCAGAGCTCTGCGCAGAATCGCAAATACACCATC
AAAGTCGAGGTGCCTAAAGGCGCCTGGCGTTCGTACTTAAATATGGAACTAACCATTCCAATTTTCGCCA
CGAATTCCGACTGCGAGCTTATTGTTAAGGCAATGCAAGGTCTCCTAAAAGATGGAAACCCGATTCCCTC
AGCAATCGCAGCAAACTCCGGCATCTACGCGGATTCTAGAATGGTGAGCAAGGGCGAGGAGCTGTTCACC
GGGGTGGTGCCCATCCTGGTCGAGCTGGACGGCGACGTAAACGGCCACAAGTTCAGCGTGTCCGGCGAGG
GCGAGGGCGATGCCACCTACGGCAAGCTGACCCTGAAGTTCATCTGCACCACCGGCAAGCTGCCCGTGCC
CTGGCCCACCCTCGTGACCACCCTGACCTACGGCGTGCAGTGCTTCAGCCGCTACCCCGACCACATGAAG
CAGCACGACTTCTTCAAGTCCGCCATGCCCGAAGGCTACGTCCAGGAGCGCACCATCTTCTTCAAGGACG
ACGGCAACTACAAGACCCGCGCCGAGGTGAAGTTCGAGGGCGACACCCTGGTGAACCGCATCGAGCTGAA
GGGCATCGACTTCAAGGAGGACGGCAACATCCTGGGGCACAAGCTGGAGTACAACTACAACAGCCACAAC
GTCTATATCATGGCCGACAAGCAGAAGAACGGCATCAAGGTGAACTTCAAGATCCGCCACAACATCGAGG
ACGGCAGCGTGCAGCTCGCCGACCACTACCAGCAGAACACCCCCATCGGCGACGGCCCCGTGCTGCTGCC
CGACAACCACTACCTGAGCACCCAGTCCGCCCTGAGCAAAGACCCCAACGAGAAGCGCGATCACATGGTC
CTGCTGGAGTTCGTGACCGCCGCCGGGATCACTCTCGGCATGGACGAGCTGTACAAGTAAACCGGTTCTC
TCAAGGGCGAATTCGACCCAGCTTTCTTGTACAAAGTTGGCATTATAAAAAATAATTGCTCATCAATTTG
TTGCAACGAACAGGTCACTATCAGTCAAAATAAAATCATTATTTGCCATCCAGCTGATATCCCCTATAGT
GAGTCGTATTACATGGTCATAGCTGTTTCCTGGCAGCTCTGGCCCGTGTCTCAAAATCTCTGATGTTACA
TTGCACAAGATAAAAATATATCATCATGCCTCCTCTAGACCAGCCAGGACAGAAATGCCTCGACTTCGCT
GCTACCCAAGGTTGCCGGGTGACGCACACCGTGGAAACGGATGAAGGCACGAACCCAGTGGACATAAGCC
TGTTCGGTTCGTAAGCTGTAATGCAAGTAGCGTATGCGCTCACGCAACTGGTCCAGAACCTTGACCGAAC
GCAGCGGTGGTAACGGCGCAGTGGCGGTTTTCATGGCTTGTTATGACTGTTTTTTTGGGGTACAGTCTAT
GCCTCGGGCATCCAAGCAGCAAGCGCGTTACGCCGTGGGTCGATGTTTGATGTTATGGAGCAGCAACGAT
GTTACGCAGCAGGGCAGTCGCCCTAAAACAAAGTTAAACATTATGAGGGAAGCGGTGATCGCCGAAGTAT
CGACTCAACTATCAGAGGTAGTTGGCGTCATCGAGCGCCATCTCGAACCGACGTTGCTGGCCGTACATTT
GTACGGCTCCGCAGTGGATGGCGGCCTGAAGCCACACAGTGATATTGATTTGCTGGTTACGGTGACCGTA
AGGCTTGATGAAACAACGCGGCGAGCTTTGATCAACGACCTTTTGGAAACTTCGGCTTCCCCTGGAGAGA
GCGAGATTCTCCGCGCTGTAGAAGTCACCATTGTTGTGCACGACGACATCATTCCGTGGCGTTATCCAGC
TAAGCGCGAACTGCAATTTGGAGAATGGCAGCGCAATGACATTCTTGCAGGTATCTTCGAGCCAGCCACG
ATCGACATTGATCTGGCTATCTTGCTGACAAAAGCAAGAGAACATAGCGTTGCCTTGGTAGGTCCAGCGG
CGGAGGAACTCTTTGATCCGGTTCCTGAACAGGATCTATTTGAGGCGCTAAATGAAACCTTAACGCTATG
GAACTCGCCGCCCGACTGGGCTGGCGATGAGCGAAATGTAGTGCTTACGTTGTCCCGCATTTGGTACAGC
GCAGTAACCGGCAAAATCGCGCCGAAGGATGTCGCTGCCGACTGGGCAATGGAGCGCCTGCCGGCCCAGT
ATCAGCCCGTCATACTTGAAGCTAGACAGGCTTATCTTGGACAAGAAGAAGATCGCTTGGCCTCGCGCGC
AGATCAGTTGGAAGAATTTGTCCACTACGTGAAAGGCGAGATCACCAAGGTAGTCGGCAAATAACCCTCG
AGCCACCCATGACCAAAATCCCTTAACGTGAGTTACGCGTCGTTCCACTGAGCGTCAGACCCCGTAGAAA
AGATCAAAGGATCTTCTTGAGATCCTTTTTTTCTGCGCGTAATCTGCTGCTTGCAAACAAAAAAACCACC
GCTACCAGCGGTGGTTTGTTTGCCGGATCAAGAGCTACCAACTCTTTTTCCGAAGGTAACTGGCTTCAGC
AGAGCGCAGATACCAAATACTGTTCTTCTAGTGTAGCCGTAGTTAGGCCACCACTTCAAGAACTCTGTAG
CACCGCCTACATACCTCGCTCTGCTAATCCTGTTACCAGTGGCTGCTGCCAGTGGCGATAAGTCGTGTCT
TACCGGGTTGGACTCAAGACGATAGTTACCGGATAAGGCGCAGCGGTCGGGCTGAACGGGGGGTTCGTGC
ACACAGCCCAGCTTGGAGCGAACGACCTACACCGAACTGAGATACCTACAGCGTGAGCTATGAGAAAGCG
CCACGCTTCCCGAAGGGAGAAAGGCGGACAGGTATCCGGTAAGCGGCAGGGTCGGAACAGGAGAGCGCAC
GAGGGAGCTTCCAGGGGGAAACGCCTGGTATCTTTATAGTCCTGTCGGGTTTCGCCACCTCTGACTTGAG
CGTCGATTTTTGTGATGCTCGTCAGGGGGGCGGAGCCTATGGAAAAACGCCAGCAACGCGGCCTTTTTAC
GGTTCCTGGCCTTTTGCTGGCCTTTTGCTCACATGTTCTTTCCTGCGTTATCCCCTGATTCTGTGGATAA
CCGTATTACCGCCTTTGAGTGAGCTGATACCGCTCGCCGCAGCCGAACGACCGAGCGCAGCGAGTCAGTG
AGCGAGGAAGCGGAAGAGCGCCCAATACGCAAACCGCCTCTCCCCGCGCGTTGGCCGATTCATTAATGCA
GCTGGCACGACAGGTTTCCCGACTGGAAAGCGGGCAGTGAGCGCAACGCAATTAATACGCGTACCGCTAG
CCAGGAAGAGTTTGTAGAAACGCAAAAAGGCCATCCGTCAGGATGGCCTTCTGCTTAGTTTGATGCCTGG
CAGTTTATGGCGGGCGTCCTGCCCGCCACCCTCCGGGCCGTTGCTTCACAACGTTCAAATCCGCTCCCGG
CGGATTTGTCCTACTCAGGAGAGCGTTCACCGACAAACAACAGATAAAACGAAAGGCCCAGTCTTCCGAC
TGAGCCTTTCGTTTTATTTGATGCCTGGCAGTTCCCTACTCTCGCGTTAACGCTAGCATGGATGTTTTCC
CAGTCACGACGTTGTAAAACGACGGCCAGTCTTAAGCTCGGGCCCCAAATAATGATTTTATTTTGACTGA
TAGTGACCTGTTCGTTGCAACAAATTGATGAGCAATGCTTTTTTATAATGCCAACTTTGTACAAAAAAGC
AGGCTCCGAATTCGCCCTTGAGAGACTCGAGATGGGCCCAAAAAAGAAAAGAAAAGTTGGCTACCCCTAC
GACGTGCCCGACTACGCCATCGAAGGCCGCCATATGCTAGCCGTTAAAATGGCTTCTAACTTTACTCAGT
TCGTTCTCGTCGACAATGGCGGAACTGGCGACGTGACTGTCGCCCCAAGCAACTTCGCTAACGGGATCGC
TGAATGGATCAGCTCTAACTCGCGTTCACAGGCTTACAAAGTAACCTGTAGCGTTCGTCAGAGCTCTGCG
CAGAATCGCAAATACACCATCAAAGTCGAGGTGCCTAAAGGCGCCTGGCGTTCGTACTTAAATATGGAAC
TAACCATTCCAATTTTCGCCACGAATTCCGACTGCGAGCTTATTGTTAAGGCAATGCAAGGTCTCCTAAA
AGATGGAAACCCGATTCCCTCAGCAATCGCAGCAAACTCCGGCATCTACGCCATGGCTTCTAACTTTACT
CAGTTCGTTCTCGTCGACAATGGCG
